>Addgene plasmid #106835 | gh174 | addgene full sequence | sequence record 221390 | Addgene Assembled Full Sequence
CTAAATTGTAAGCGTTAATATTTTGTTAAAATTCGCGTTAAATTTTTGTTAAATCAGCTCATTTTTTAAC
CAATAGGCCGAAATCGGCAAAATCCCTTATAAATCAAAAGAATAGACCGAGATAGGGTTGAGTGGCCGCT
ACAGGGCGCTCCCATTCGCCATTCAGGCTGCGCAACTGTTGGGAAGGGCGTTTCGGTGCGGGCCTCTTCG
CTATTACGCCAGCTGGCGAAAGGGGGATGTGCTGCAAGGCGATTAAGTTGGGTAACGCCAGGGTTTTCCC
AGTCACGACGTTGTAAAACGACGGCCAGTGAGCGCGACGTAATACGACTCACTATAGGGCGAATTGGCGG
AAGGCCGTCAAGGCCACGTGTCTTGTCCAGAGCTCGATATCGAATTCGAGGGCCTATTTCCCATGATTCC
TTCATATTTGCATATACGATACAAGGCTGTTAGAGAGATAATTGGAATTAATTTGACTGTAAACACAAAG
ATATTAGTACAAAATACGTGACGTAGAAAGTAATAATTTCTTGGGTAGTTTGCAGTTTTAAAATTATGTT
TTAAAATGGACTATCATATGCTTACCGTAACTTGAAAGTATTTCGATTTCTTGGCTTTATATATCTTGTG
GAAAGGACGAAACACCGTGGTACTGTTAAAGATCCCTGTTTTAGAGCTAGAAATAGCAAGTTAAAATAAG
GCTAGTCCGTTATCAACTTGAAAAAGTGGCACCGAGTCGGTGCTTTTTTTGGTACCTGGAGCACAAGACT
GGCCTCATGGGCCTTCCGCTCACTGCCCGCTTTCCAGTCGGGAAACCTGTCGTGCCAGCTGCATTAACAT
GGTCATAGCTGTTTCCTTGCGTATTGGGCGCTCTCCGCTTCCTCGCTCACTGACTCGCTGCGCTCGGTCG
TTCGGGTAAAGCCTGGGGTGCCTAATGAGCAAAAGGCCAGCAAAAGGCCAGGAACCGTAAAAAGGCCGCG
TTGCTGGCGTTTTTCCATAGGCTCCGCCCCCCTGACGAGCATCACAAAAATCGACGCTCAAGTCAGAGGT
GGCGAAACCCGACAGGACTATAAAGATACCAGGCGTTTCCCCCTGGAAGCTCCCTCGTGCGCTCTCCTGT
TCCGACCCTGCCGCTTACCGGATACCTGTCCGCCTTTCTCCCTTCGGGAAGCGTGGCGCTTTCTCATAGC
TCACGCTGTAGGTATCTCAGTTCGGTGTAGGTCGTTCGCTCCAAGCTGGGCTGTGTGCACGAACCCCCCG
TTCAGCCCGACCGCTGCGCCTTATCCGGTAACTATCGTCTTGAGTCCAACCCGGTAAGACACGACTTATC
GCCACTGGCAGCAGCCACTGGTAACAGGATTAGCAGAGCGAGGTATGTAGGCGGTGCTACAGAGTTCTTG
AAGTGGTGGCCTAACTACGGCTACACTAGAAGAACAGTATTTGGTATCTGCGCTCTGCTGAAGCCAGTTA
CCTTCGGAAAAAGAGTTGGTAGCTCTTGATCCGGCAAACAAACCACCGCTGGTAGCGGTGGTTTTTTTGT
TTGCAAGCAGCAGATTACGCGCAGAAAAAAAGGATCTCAAGAAGATCCTTTGATCTTTTCTACGGGGTCT
GACGCTCAGTGGAACGAAAACTCACGTTAAGGGATTTTGGTCATGAGATTATCAAAAAGGATCTTCACCT
AGATCCTTTTAAATTAAAAATGAAGTTTTAAATCAATCTAAAGTATATATGAGTAAACTTGGTCTGACAG
TTACCAATGCTTAATCAGTGAGGCACCTATCTCAGCGATCTGTCTATTTCGTTCATCCATAGTTGCCTGA
CTCCCCGTCGTGTAGATAACTACGATACGGGAGGGCTTACCATCTGGCCCCAGTGCTGCAATGATACCGC
GAGAACCACGCTCACCGGCTCCAGATTTATCAGCAATAAACCAGCCAGCCGGAAGGGCCGAGCGCAGAAG
TGGTCCTGCAACTTTATCCGCCTCCATCCAGTCTATTAATTGTTGCCGGGAAGCTAGAGTAAGTAGTTCG
CCAGTTAATAGTTTGCGCAACGTTGTTGCCATTGCTACAGGCATCGTGGTGTCACGCTCGTCGTTTGGTA
TGGCTTCATTCAGCTCCGGTTCCCAACGATCAAGGCGAGTTACATGATCCCCCATGTTGTGCAAAAAAGC
GGTTAGCTCCTTCGGTCCTCCGATCGTTGTCAGAAGTAAGTTGGCCGCAGTGTTATCACTCATGGTTATG
GCAGCACTGCATAATTCTCTTACTGTCATGCCATCCGTAAGATGCTTTTCTGTGACTGGTGAGTACTCAA
CCAAGTCATTCTGAGAATAGTGTATGCGGCGACCGAGTTGCTCTTGCCCGGCGTCAATACGGGATAATAC
CGCGCCACATAGCAGAACTTTAAAAGTGCTCATCATTGGAAAACGTTCTTCGGGGCGAAAACTCTCAAGG
ATCTTACCGCTGTTGAGATCCAGTTCGATGTAACCCACTCGTGCACCCAACTGATCTTCAGCATCTTTTA
CTTTCACCAGCGTTTCTGGGTGAGCAAAAACAGGAAGGCAAAATGCCGCAAAAAAGGGAATAAGGGCGAC
ACGGAAATGTTGAATACTCATACTCTTCCTTTTTCAATATTATTGAAGCATTTATCAGGGTTATTGTCTC
ATGAGCGGATACATATTTGAATGTATTTAGAAAAATAAACAAATAGGGGTTCCGCGCACATTTCCCCGAA
AAGTGCCAC
Features (pLannotate 1.2.2; 10 found; start..end, strand, type, name):
      3..134     -  rep_origin     M13 ori (fragment): M13 bacteriophage origin of replication; arrow indicates direction of (+) strand synthesis
    155..311     -  CDS            lacZα (fragment): LacZα fragment of β-galactosidase; lacZ fragment
    320..338     +  promoter       T7 promoter: promoter for bacteriophage T7 RNA polymerase
    398..638     +  promoter       U6 promoter: RNA polymerase III promoter for human U6 snRNA
    668..743     +  misc_RNA       gRNA scaffold: guide RNA scaffold for the Streptococcus pyogenes CRISPR/Cas9 system
    790..837     -  CDS            lacI (fragment): lac repressor; lacI; The lac repressor binds to the lac operator to inhibit transcription in E. coli. This inhibition can be relieved by adding lactose or isopropyl-β-D-thiogalactopyranoside (IPTG).
    874..914     -  rep_origin     RSF ori (fragment): Plasmids containing the RSF 1030 origin of replication can be propagated in E. coli cells that contain additional plasmids with compatible origins.
    992..1580    -  rep_origin     ori: high-copy-number ColE1/pMB1/pBR322/pUC origin of replication
   1751..2611    -  CDS            AmpR: β-lactamase; bla; confers resistance to ampicillin, carbenicillin, and related antibiotics
   2612..2716    -  promoter       AmpR promoter: bla
