[The description below was written by a language model from this plasmid's Addgene catalogue record and pLannotate feature annotations shown in this document.]
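Description:
gh174 is a small mammalian-expression plasmid (about 2.7 kb in the assembled sequence) that delivers a single CRISPR guide RNA directed against human UGT8, a glycosyltransferase gene also known as CGT or UGT4. It is built on the EPB104 guide-expression backbone and belongs to a validated gRNA collection covering the human glycosyltransferase genes. In bacteria it is maintained at high copy through a ColE1/pUC-type origin and selected with ampicillin via the β-lactamase gene and its native promoter.

The functional cassette is compact. A human U6 RNA polymerase III promoter sits upstream of the Streptococcus pyogenes Cas9 guide RNA scaffold, and the short gap between the two annotated features is consistent with the position of the 20-nucleotide UGT8-targeting spacer, so that transcription yields a complete single guide RNA. The record says the spacer was introduced by restriction cloning but does not state the sites used. No Cas9 coding sequence, mammalian selection marker or reporter is annotated, so the nuclease must come from a separate construct or a Cas9-expressing cell line.

The remaining annotations appear to be leftovers of the parental cloning vector rather than working parts: a T7 promoter just upstream of the U6 cassette, which also serves as the region for sequencing into the insert, and fragments of an M13 origin, lacZα, lacI and an RSF origin. The plasmid is typically used for transient co-transfection with Cas9 to disrupt UGT8 in human cells.
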