Addgene plasmid #106835: gh174
Purpose: expression of gRNA targeting UGT8
Depositing lab: Eric-Paul Bennett. Depositing organization: University of Copenhagen. Publication: A validated gRNA library for CRISPR/Cas9 targeting of the human glycosyltransferase genome. Narimatsu Y, Joshi HJ, Zhang Y, Gomes C, Chen YH, Lorenzetti F, Furukawa S, Schjoldager K, Hansen L, Clausen H, Bennett EP, Wandall HH. Glycobiology. 2018 Jan 5. pii: 4791732. doi: 10.1093/glycob/cwx101. PubMed 29315387.
Backbone
  Vector backbone: EPB104
  Backbone manufacturer: Eric-Paul Bennett (Addgene plasmid # 68369)
  Backbone size w/o insert (bp): 2376
  Vector type: Mammalian Expression
Growth in bacteria
  Bacterial resistance: Ampicillin, 100 μg/mL
  Growth temperature: 37°C
  Growth strain: DH5alpha
  Copy number: High Copy
Gene/Insert
  Gene/Insert name: UGT8
  gRNA/shRNA sequence: TGGTACTGTTAAAGATCCCT
  Species: H. sapiens (human)
  Entrez Gene: UGT8 (a.k.a. CGT, UGT4)
  Cloning method: Restriction Enzyme; 5′ cloning site unknown (unknown if destroyed); 3′ cloning site unknown (unknown if destroyed)
  Sequencing primers: 5′ T7NP
Terms and licenses: Academic/Nonprofit Terms; Industry Terms: Not Available to Industry
How to cite: gh174 was a gift from Eric-Paul Bennett (Addgene plasmid # 106835 ; http://n2t.net/addgene:106835 ; RRID:Addgene_106835)
