>Addgene plasmid #106835 | gh174 | addgene partial sequence | sequence record 221391 | hU6-F 5'-GAGGGCCTATTTCCCATGATT-3'
GGAATTAATTTGACTGTAAACACAAAGATATTAGTACAAAATACGTGACGTAGAAAGTAATAATTTCTTG
GGTAGTTTGCAGTTTTAAAATTATGTTTTAAAATGGACTATCATATGCTTACCGTAACTTGAAAGTATTT
CGATTTCTTGGCTTTATATATCTTGTGGAAAGGACGAAACACCGTGGTACTGTTAAAGATCCCTGTTTTA
GAGCTAGAAATAGCAAGTTAAAATAAGGCTAGTCCGTTATCAACTTGAAAAAGTGGCACCGAGTCGGTGC
TTTTTTTGGTACCTGGAGCACAAGACTGGCCTCATGGGCCTTCCGCTCACTGCCCGCTTTCCAGTCGGGA
AACCTGTCGTGCCAGCTGCATTAACATGGTCATAGCTGTTTCCTTGCGTATTGGGCGCTCTCCGCTTCCT
CGCTCACTGACTCGCTGCGCTCGGTCGTTCGGGTAAAGCCTGGGGTGCCTAATGAGCAAAAGGCCAGCAA
AAGGCCAGGAACCGTAAAAAGGCCGCGTTGCTGGCGTTTTTCCATAGGCTCCGCCCCCCTGACGAGCATC
ACAAAAATCGACGCTCAAGTCAGAGGTGGCGAAACCCGACAGGACTATAAAGATACCAGGCGTTTCCCCC
TGGAAGCTCCCTCGTGCGCTCTCCTGTTCCGACCCTGCCGCTTACCGGATACCTGTCCGCCTTTCTCCCT
TCGGGAAGCGTGGCGCTTTCTCATAGCTCACGCTGTAGGTATCTCAGTTCGGTGTAGGTCGTTCGCTCCA
AGCTGGGCTGTGTGCACGAACCCCCCGTTCAGCCCGACCGCTGCGCCTTATCCGGTAACTATCGTCTTGA
GTCCAACCCGGTAAGACACGACTTATCGCCACTGGCAGCAGCCACTGGTAACAGGATTAGCAGA
